>Addgene plasmid #156997 | pD649-HAsp-ROBO3-Fc(DAPA)-AviTag-6xHis | addgene full sequence | sequence record 410006 | Addgene NGS Result
TTTCAATATTATTGAAGCATTTATCAGGGTTATTGTCTCATGAGCGGATACATATTTGAATGTATTTAGA
AAAATAAACAAATAGGGGTCAGTGTTACAACCAATTAACCAATTCTGAACATTATCGCGAGCCCATTTAT
ACCTGAATATGGCTCATAACACCCCTTGCTCATGACCAAAATCCCTTAACGTGAGTTACGCGCGCGTCGT
TCCACTGAGCGTCAGACCCCGTAGAAAAGATCAAAGGATCTTCTTGAGATCCTTTTTTTCTGCGCGTAAT
CTGCTGCTTGCAAACAAAAAAACCACCGCTACCAGCGGTGGTTTGTTTGCCGGATCAAGAGCTACCAACT
CTTTTTCCGAAGGTAACTGGCTTCAGCAGAGCGCAGATACCAAATACTGTTCTTCTAGTGTAGCCGTAGT
TAGCCCACCACTTCAAGAACTCTGTAGCACCGCCTACATACCTCGCTCTGCTAATCCTGTTACCAGTGGC
TGCTGCCAGTGGCGATAAGTCGTGTCTTACCGGGTTGGACTCAAGACGATAGTTACCGGATAAGGCGCAG
CGGTCGGGCTGAACGGGGGGTTCGTGCACACAGCCCAGCTTGGAGCGAACGACCTACACCGAACTGAGAT
ACCTACAGCGTGAGCTATGAGAAAGCGCCACGCTTCCCGAAGGGAGAAAGGCGGACAGGTATCCGGTAAG
CGGCAGGGTCGGAACAGGAGAGCGCACGAGGGAGCTTCCAGGGGGAAACGCCTGGTATCTTTATAGTCCT
GTCGGGTTTCGCCACCTCTGACTTGAGCGTCGATTTTTGTGATGCTCGTCAGGGGGGCGGAGCCTATGGA
AAAACGCCAGCAACGCGGCCTTTTTACGGTTCCTGGCCTTTTGCTGGCCTTTTGCTCACATGTTCTTTCC
TGCGTTATCCCCTGATTCTGTGGATAACCGTATTACCGCCTTTGAGTGAGCTGATACCGCTCGCCGCAGC
CGAACGACCGAGCGCAGCGAGTCAGTGAGCGAGGAAGCGGAAGGCGAGAGTAGGGAACTGCCAGGCATCA
AACTAAGCAGAAGGCCCCTGACGGATGGCCTTTTTGCGTTTCTACAAACTCTTTCTGTGTTGTAAAACGA
CGGCCAGTCTTAAGCTCGGGCCCCCTGGGCGGTTCTGATAACGAGTAATCGTTAATCCGCAAATAACGTA
AAAACCCGCTTCGGCGGGTTTTTTTATGGGGGGAGTTTAGGGAAAGAGCATTTGTCAGAATATTTAAGGG
CGCCTGTCACTTTGCTTGATATATGAGAATTATTTAACCTTATAAATGAGAAAAAAGCAACGCACTTTAA
ATAAGATACGTTGCTTTTTCGATTGATGAACACCTATAATTAAACTATTCATCTATTATTTATGATTTTT
TGTATATACAATATTTCTAGTTTGTTAAAGAGAATTAAGAAAATAAATCTCGAAAATAATAAAGGGAAAA
TCAGTTTTTGATATCAAAATTATACATGTCAACGATAATACAAAATATAATACAAACTATAAGATGTTAT
CAGTATTTATTATCATTTAGAATAAATTTTGTGTCGCCCTTAATTGTGAGCGGATAACAATTACGAGCTT
CATGCACAGTGGCGTTGACTCAATATTGGCCATTAGCCATATTATTCATTGGTTATATAGCATAAATCAA
TATTGGCTATTGGCCATTGCATACGTTGTATCTATATCATAATATGTACATTTATATTGGCTCATGTCCA
ATATGACCGCCATGTTGGCATTGATTATTGACTAGTTATTAATAGTAATCAATTACGGGGTCATTAGTTC
ATAGCCCATATATGGAGTTCCGCGTTACATAACTTACGGTAAATGGCCCGCCTGGCTGACCGCCCAACGA
CCCCCGCCCATTGACGTCAATAATGACGTATGTTCCCATAGTAACGCCAATAGGGACTTTCCATTGACGT
CAATGGGTGGAGTATTTACGGTAAACTGCCCACTTGGCAGTACATCAAGTGTATCATATGCCAAGTACGC
CCCCTATTGACGTCAATGACGGTAAATGGCCCGCCTGGCATTATGCCCAGTACATGACCTTATGGGACTT
TCCTACTTGGCAGTACATCTACGTATTAGTCATCGCTATTACCATGGTGATGCGGTTTTGGCAGTACATC
AATGGGCGTGGATAGCGGTTTGACTCACGGGGATTTCCAAGTCTCCACCCCATTGACGTCAATGGGAGTT
TGTTTTGGCACCAAAATCAACGGGACTTTCCAAAATGTCGTAACAACTCCGCCCCATTGACGCAAATGGG
CGGTAGGCGTGTACGGTGGGAGGTCTATATAAGCAGAGCTCGTTTAGTGAACCGTCAGATCGCCTGGAGA
CGCCATCCACGCTGTTTTGACCTCCATAGAAGACACCGGGACCGATCCAGCCTCCGCGGCCGGGAACGGT
GCATTGGAACGCGGATTCCCCGTGCCAAGAGTGACGTAAGTACCGCCTATAGAGTCTATAGGCCCACCCC
CTTGGCTTCGTTAGAACGCGGCTACAATTAATACATAACCTTATGTATCATACACATACGATTTAGGTGA
CACTATAGAATAACATCCACTTTGCCTTTCTCTCCACAGGTGTCCACTCCCAGGTCCAACTGCACCTCGG
TTCTATCGAAAACGCGCCTGCTAGCGCCACCATGAAGACCATCATTGCCCTGAGCTACATCTTCTGCCTG
GTGTTCGCTGCGGCCGCCGGCGATATCAGCAATTCTTCTGAACTGCTGCTGGGCTTCAACAGCAGCCTGG
CCGCTCTGAATCACACCTTGCTTCCACCTGGCGACCCCAGCCTGAATGGAAGTAGAGTGGGACCCGAGGA
CGCCATGCCTAGAATCGTTGAGCAGCCTCCTGACCTGCTGGTGTCCAGAGGCGAACCTGCTACACTGCCT
TGCAGAGCCGAAGGCAGACCCAGACCTAACATCGAGTGGTACAAGAACGGCGCCAGAGTGGCCACAGTGC
GCGAAGATCCTAGAGCACATAGGCTGCTGCTGCCTAGCGGAGCCCTGTTCTTCCCAAGAATCGTGCATGG
CAGACGGGCCAGACCTGACGAAGGCGTGTACACTTGCGTGGCCAGAAACTATCTGGGCGCTGCCGCTTCC
AGAAACGCCTCTCTGGAAGTGGCCGTGCTGCGGGACGATTTCAGACAGTCTCCTGGCAATGTGGTGGTGG
CCGTGGGAGAACCTGCTGTGCTGGAATGTGTGCCTCCTAGAGGACACCCTGAGCCTTCCGTGTCTTGGAG
AAAGGATGGCGCCAGACTGAAAGAGGAAGAGGGCAGAATCACCATCAGAGGCGGCAAGCTGATGATGAGC
CACACACTGAAGTCCGACGCCGGGATGTACGTGTGTGTGGCCTCTAATATGGCCGGCGAGAGAGAATCTG
CCGCCGCTGAAGTGATGGTGCTGGAAAGACCCAGCTTCCTGAGAAGGCCCGTGAACCAGGTTGTGCTGGC
TGATGCCCCTGTGACCTTCCTGTGTGAAGTGAAGGGCGACCCTCCACCTAGACTGAGATGGCGGAAAGAG
GATGGCGAGCTGCCTACCGGCAGATACGAGATCAGATCCGACCACTCTCTGTGGATCGGCCATGTGTCTG
CCGAGGACGAGGGCACATATACCTGTGTGGCCGAGAACTCTGTGGGGAGAGCTGAGGCTTCTGGCAGCCT
GTCTGTGCATGTGCCTCCACAGCTGGTCACCCAGCCTCAGGATCAAATGGCTGCCCCTGGCGAGTCTGTG
GCCTTTCAGTGTGAAACAAAGGGCAATCCTCCTCCTGCCATCTTTTGGCAGAAAGAGGGCTCCCAGGTCC
TGCTGTTCCCTAGCCAATCTCTGCAGCCCACCGGCCGCTTTTCTGTGTCACCAAGAGGCCAGCTGAACAT
CACCGCTGTGCAAAGAGGCGACGCCGGCTACTATGTGTGTCAGGCTGTTTCTGTGGCCGGCAGCATTCTG
GCCAAGGCTCTGCTGGAAATCAAGGGCGCTTCCCTGGATGGACTGCCTCCAGTGATTCTTCAGGGCCCAG
CCAATCAGACACTGGTGCTGGGAAGTAGCGTGTGGCTGCCCTGTAGAGTGACCGGCAATCCACAGCCTAG
CGTGCGGTGGAAGAAAGACGGACAATGGCTGCAGGGCGACGACCTGCAGTTTAAGACCATGGCCAACGGC
ACCCTGTATATCGCCAACGTGCAAGAGATGGACATGGGGTTCTACTCTTGTGTGGCCAAGAGCAGCACAG
GCGAGGCTACTTGGAGCGGCTGGCTGAAGATGAGAGAGGATTGGGGCGTCAGCCCCGATCCTCCTACAGA
GCCTAGTAGTCCTCCTGGCGCTCCTTCTCAGCCTGTGGTCACCGAGATCACCAAGAACAGCATCACCCTG
ACCTGGAAGCCTAATCCTCAGACAGGCGCCGCTGTGACCTCCTACGTGATCGAGGCTTTTTCTCCCGCCG
CTGGCAATACCTGGCGGACAGTTGCTGATGGCGTGCAGCTGGAAACCCACACCGTGTCTGGACTGCAGCC
TAACACCATCTACCTGTTCCTCGTCAGAGCCGTTGGAGCCTGGGGACTGAGTGAACCCTCTCCTGTGTCC
GAACCTGTGCGGACCCAAGACAGCTCTCCTAGCAGACCCGTGGAAGATCCTTGGAGAGGACAGCAGGGAC
TTGCCGAGGTGGCCGTTAGACTGCAAGAGCCAATTGTGCTGGGACCCAGAACACTCCAGGTGTCCTGGAC
AGTGGATGGCCCTGTGCAACTGGTGCAGGGCTTTAGAGTCTCTTGGAGAGTGGCTGGACCTGAAGGCGGC
TCTTGGACCATGCTGGATCTGCAGTCTCCAAGCCAGCAGTCCACCGTGCTTAGAGGACTGCCACCTGGCA
CACAGATCCAGATCAAGGTGCAGGCCCAGGGCCAAGAAGGACTGGGAGCTGAATCTCTGAGCGTGACCCG
CAGCATCCCAGAGGAAGCTCCATCTGGACCTCCACAGGGTGTTGCCGTTGCACTTGGCGGAGATGGCAAC
AGCTCTATCACCGTGTCCTGGGAACCTCCACTGCCTAGCCAGCAGAATGGCGTGATCACCGAGTATCAGA
TCTGGTGCCTGGGCAACGAGAGCCGGTTCCACCTGAATAGATCTGCCGCTGGATGGGCCAGATCCGCCAT
GCTGAGAGGACTTGTTCCCGGCCTGCTGTACAGAACACTGGTGGCCGCTGCTACATCTGCTGGCGTGGGA
GTTCCTTCTGCTCCTGTGCTGGTTCAGCTGCCTTCTCCTCCTGATCTGGAACCCGGCCTGGAAGTTGGAG
CTGGCCTTGCTGTTAGACTGGCCCGGGTTCTGAGAGAACCTGGCGCGCCGGGCGGCGACAAGACCCACAC
CTGCCCCCCCTGCCCAGCTCCAGAACTGCTGGGAGGGCCTTCCGTGTTCCTGTTCCCCCCCAAGCCCAAG
GACACCCTGATGATCAGCAGGACCCCCGAGGTGACCTGCGTGGTGGTGGCCGTGTCCCACGAGGACCCAG
AGGTGAAGTTCAACTGGTACGTGGACGGCGTGGAGGTGCACAACGCCAAGACCAAGCCCAGAGAGGAGCA
GTACAACAGCACCTACAGGGTGGTGTCCGTGCTGACCGTGCTGCACCAGGACTGGCTGAACGGCAAAGAA
TACAAGTGCAAAGTCTCCAACAAGGCCCTGGCTGCCCCAATCGAAAAGACAATCAGCAAGGCCAAGGGCC
AGCCACGGGAGCCCCAGGTGTACACCCTGCCCCCCAGCCGGGAGGAGATGACCAAGAACCAGGTGTCCCT
GACCTGTCTGGTGAAGGGCTTCTACCCCAGCGATATCGCCGTGGAGTGGGAGAGCAACGGCCAGCCCGAG
AACAACTACAAGACCACCCCCCCAGTGCTGGACAGCGACGGCAGCTTCTTCCTGTACAGCAAGCTGACCG
TGGACAAGTCCAGGTGGCAGCAGGGCAACGTGTTCAGCTGCAGCGTGATGCACGAGGCCCTGCACAACCA
CTACACCCAGAAGTCCCTGAGCCTGAGCCCCGGCGGCAGCGGTCTTAATGATATTTTCGAGGCTCAGAAG
ATTGAGTGGCATGAACACCACCACCATCACCACTAAGGCCGGCCTGTAGTCACTGGCACAACGCGTTACC
CGGTAAGCCAATCGGGTATACACGGTCGTCATACTGCAGACAGGGTTCTTCTACTTTGCAAGATAGTCTT
GAGTAGTAAAATAAATAGATAGAGAAAATCAGCCTCGACTGTGCCTTCTAGTTGCCAGCCATCTGTTGTT
TGCCCCTCCCCCGTGCCTTCCTTGACCCTGGAAGGTGCCACTCCCACTGTCCTTTCCTAATAAAATGAGG
AAATTGCATCACAACACTCAACCCTATCTCGGTCTATTCTTTTGATTTATAAGGGATTTTGCCGATTTCG
GCCTATTGGTTAAAAAATGAGCTGATTTAACAAAAATTTAACGCGAATTAATTCTGTGGAATGTGTGTCA
GTTAGGGTGTGGAAAGTCCCCAGGCTCCCCAGCAGGCAGAAGTATGCAAAGCATGCATCTCAATTAGTCA
GCAACCAGGTGTGGAAAGTCCCCAGGCTCCCCAGCAGGCAGAAGTATGCAAAGCATGCATCTCAATTAGT
CAGCAACCATAGTCCCGCCCCTAACTCCGCCCATCCCGCCCCTAACTCCGCCCAGTTCCGCCCATTCTCC
GCCCCATGGCTGACTAATTTTTTTTATTTATGCAGAGGCCGAGGCCGCCTCTGCCTCTGAGCTATTCCAG
AAGTAGTGAGGAGGCTTTTTTGGAGGCCTAGGCTTTTGCAAAAAGCTCCCGGGAGCTTGTATATCCATTT
TCGGATCTGATCAGCACGTGTTGACAATTAATCATCGGCATAGTATATCGGCATAGTATAATACGACAAG
GTGAGGAACTAAACCATGACCGAGTACAAGCCCACGGTGCGCCTCGCCACCCGCGACGACGTCCCCAGGG
CCGTACGCACCCTCGCCGCCGCGTTCGCCGACTACCCCGCCACGCGCCACACCGTCGATCCGGACCGCCA
CATCGAGCGGGTCACCGAGCTGCAAGAACTCTTCCTCACGCGCGTCGGGCTCGACATCGGCAAGGTGTGG
GTCGCGGACGACGGCGCCGCGGTGGCGGTCTGGACCACGCCGGAGAGCGTCGAAGCGGGGGCGGTGTTCG
CCGAGATCGGCCCGCGCATGGCCGAGTTGAGCGGTTCCCGGCTGGCCGCGCAGCAACAGATGGAAGGCCT
CCTGGCGCCGCACCGGCCCAAGGAGCCCGCGTGGTTCCTGGCCACCGTCGGCGTCTCGCCCGACCACCAG
GGCAAGGGTCTGGGCAGCGCCGTCGTGCTCCCCGGAGTGGAGGCGGCCGAGCGCGCCGGGGTGCCCGCCT
TCCTGGAGACATCCGCGCCCCGCAACCTCCCCTTCTACGAGCGGCTCGGCTTCACCGTCACCGCCGACGT
CGAGGTGCCCGAAGGACCGCGCACCTGGTGCATGACCCGCAAGCCCGGTGCCTGACACGTGCTACGAGAT
TTCGATTCCACCGCCGCCTTCTATGAAAGGTTGGGCTTCGGAATCGTTTTCCGGGACGCCGGCTGGATGA
TCCTCCAGCGCGGGGATCTCATGCTGGAGTTCTTCGCCCACCCCAACTTGTTTATTGCAGCTTATAATGG
TTACAAATAAAGCAATAGCATCACAAATTTCACAAATAAAGCATTTTTTTCACTGCATTCTAGTTGTGGT
TTGTCCAAACTCATCAATGTATCTTATCATGTCTGTATACCGTCGACCTCTAGCTAGAGCTTGGCGTAAT
CATGGTCATTACCAATGCTTAATCAGTGAGGCACCTATCTCAGCGATCTGTCTATTTCGTTCATCCATAG
TTGCCTGACTCCCCGTCGTGTAGATAACTACGATACGGGAGGGCTTACCATCTGGCCCCAGCGCTGCGAT
GATACCGCGAGAACCACGCTCACCGGCTCCGGATTTATCAGCAATAAACCAGCCAGCCGGAAGGGCCGAG
CGCAGAAGTGGTCCTGCAACTTTATCCGCCTCCATCCAGTCTATTAATTGTTGCCGGGAAGCTAGAGTAA
GTAGTTCGCCAGTTAATAGTTTGCGCAACGTTGTTGCCATCGCTACAGGCATCGTGGTGTCACGCTCGTC
GTTTGGTATGGCTTCATTCAGCTCCGGTTCCCAACGATCAAGGCGAGTTACATGATCCCCCATGTTGTGC
AAAAAAGCGGTTAGCTCCTTCGGTCCTCCGATCGTTGTCAGAAGTAAGTTGGCCGCAGTGTTATCACTCA
TGGTTATGGCAGCACTGCATAATTCTCTTACTGTCATGCCATCCGTAAGATGCTTTTCTGTGACTGGTGA
GTACTCAACCAAGTCATTCTGAGAATAGTGTATGCGGCGACCGAGTTGCTCTTGCCCGGCGTCAATACGG
GATAATACCGCGCCACATAGCAGAACTTTAAAAGTGCTCATCATTGGAAAACGTTCTTCGGGGCGAAAAC
TCTCAAGGATCTTACCGCTGTTGAGATCCAGTTCGATGTAACCCACTCGTGCACCCAACTGATCTTCAGC
ATCTTTTACTTTCACCAGCGTTTCTGGGTGAGCAAAAACAGGAAGGCAAAATGCCGCAAAAAAGGGAATA
AGGGCGACACGGAAATGTTGAATACTCATATTCTTCCTT
Features (pLannotate 1.2.2; 21 found; start..end, strand, type, name):
    119..143     -  CDS            KanR (fragment): aminoglycoside phosphotransferase; aph(3')-Ia; confers resistance to kanamycin
    254..842     +  rep_origin     ori: high-copy-number ColE1/pMB1/pBR322/pUC origin of replication
   1067..1084    +  terminator     rrnB T2 terminator (fragment): transcription terminator T2 from the E. coli rrnB gene
   1109..1128    -  CDS            lacZα (fragment): LacZα fragment of β-galactosidase; lacZ fragment
   1584..1600    +  protein_bind   lac operator: The lac repressor binds to the lac operator to inhibit transcription in E. coli. This inhibition can be relieved by adding lactose or isopropyl-β-D-thiogalactopyranoside (IPTG). lac repressor encoded by lacI
   1843..2146    +  enhancer       CMV enhancer: human cytomegalovirus immediate early enhancer
   2147..2350    +  promoter       CMV promoter: human cytomegalovirus (CMV) immediate early promoter
   2486..2529    +  intron         CMV intron (fragment): modified intron A from human cytomegalovirus
   2581..2599    +  promoter       SP6 promoter: promoter for bacteriophage SP6 RNA polymerase
   2603..2640    +  CDS            IgH signal sequence (fragment): signal sequence from the mouse immunoglobulin heavy chain variable region
   2692..5361    +  CDS            ROBO3 (fragment): ROBO3_HUMAN - Experimental evidence at protein level: Swiss-Prot protein existence level 1. Thought to be involved during neural development in axonal navigation at the ventral midline of the neural tube (By similarity). In spinal chord development plays a role in guiding commissural axons probably by preventing premature sensitivity to Slit proteins thus inhibiting Slit signaling through ROBO1 (By similarity). Required for hindbrain axon midline crossing (PubMed:15105459). From Homo sapiens (Human).
   5377..6054    +  CDS            IGHG1 (fragment): IGHG1_HUMAN - Experimental evidence at protein level: Swiss-Prot protein existence level 1. Constant region of immunoglobulin heavy chains. Immunoglobulins, also known as antibodies, are membrane-bound or secreted glycoproteins produced by B lymphocytes. In the recognition phase of humoral immunity, the membrane-bound immunoglobulins serve as receptors which, upon binding of a specific antigen, trigger the clonal expansion and differentiation of B lymphocytes into immunoglobulins- secreting plasma cells. Secreted immunoglobulins mediate the effector phase of humoral immunity, which results in
   6269..6380    +  polyA_signal   bGH poly(A) signal: bovine growth hormone polyadenylation signal
   6381..6489    +  rep_origin     f1 ori (fragment): f1 bacteriophage origin of replication; arrow indicates direction of (+) strand synthesis
   6503..6832    +  promoter       SV40 promoter: SV40 enhancer and early promoter
   6880..6927    +  promoter       EM7 promoter: synthetic bacterial promoter&nbsp
   6946..7545    +  CDS            PuroR (fragment): puromycin N-acetyltransferase; pac from Streptomyces; confers resistance to puromycin
   7555..7680    +  CDS            ble (fragment): BLE_KLEPN - Experimental evidence at protein level: Swiss-Prot protein existence level 1. Binding protein with a strong affinity to the bleomycin family of antibiotics. Binds to CL990; an antimitotic-antibiotic compound. From Klebsiella pneumoniae.
   7675..7796    +  polyA_signal   SV40 poly(A) signal: SV40 polyadenylation signal
   7849..8709    -  CDS            AmpR: β-lactamase; bla; confers resistance to ampicillin, carbenicillin, and related antibiotics
   8712..89      -  promoter       AmpR promoter (fragment) (across the origin): bla
