[The description below was written by a language model from this plasmid's Addgene catalogue record and pLannotate feature annotations shown in this document.]
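Description:
pD649-HAsp-ROBO3-Fc(DAPA)-AviTag-6xHis is a mammalian expression plasmid built on the pD649 backbone for producing the extracellular domain of human ROBO3, an immunoglobulin-superfamily axon guidance receptor, as a secreted Fc fusion protein. It is maintained in E. coli as a high-copy plasmid through a ColE1/pUC-type origin and selected with ampicillin via the β-lactamase gene. The sequenced record is about 8.7 kb, consistent with the stated backbone and insert sizes.

Expression is driven by the CMV immediate-early enhancer and promoter, followed by a fragment of CMV intron A and an SP6 promoter, which can serve for in vitro transcription and as a sequencing primer site. The open reading frame begins with a secretion signal (named HAsp in the construct; the annotation software matched this region partially to an immunoglobulin heavy chain signal sequence). It continues through the ROBO3 ectodomain, cloned between preserved NotI and AscI sites, into a human IgG1 Fc region. The Fc carries the D265A and P329A (DAPA) substitutions, which are generally used to reduce Fc effector interactions. According to the catalogue entry, an AviTag for site-specific enzymatic biotinylation and a 6xHis tag for metal-affinity purification follow the Fc, although neither is individually annotated in the feature table. A bGH polyadenylation signal terminates the transcript.

A separate SV40/EM7 promoter cassette with a puromycin N-acetyltransferase gene and SV40 poly(A) signal offers potential selection in mammalian cells. Other annotated elements are short backbone fragments. The depositor notes that some plasmids in the collection may carry an IS4-like transposase upstream of the CMV promoter. The construct belongs to a set used for mapping protein–protein interactions among human IgSF cell-surface proteins.
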