Addgene plasmid #156997: pD649-HAsp-ROBO3-Fc(DAPA)-AviTag-6xHis
Purpose: Mammalian expression of cell-surface protein extracellular domain fused to Fc(DAPA)-Avi-6xHis. Protein is secreted from cells.
Depositing lab: Chris Garcia. Depositing organization: Stanford University. Publication: A Human IgSF Cell-Surface Interactome Reveals a Complex Network of Protein-Protein Interactions. Wojtowicz WM, Vielmetter J, Fernandes RA, Siepe DH, Eastman CL, Chisholm GB, Cox S, Klock H, Anderson PW, Rue SM, Miller JJ, Glaser SM, Bragstad ML, Vance J, Lam AW, Lesley SA, Zinn K, Garcia KC. Cell. 2020 Aug 20;182(4):1027-1043.e17. doi: 10.1016/j.cell.2020.07.025. PubMed 32822567.
Backbone
  Vector backbone: pD649
  Backbone size w/o insert (bp): 6106
  Vector type: Mammalian Expression
Growth in bacteria
  Bacterial resistance: Ampicillin, 100 μg/mL
  Growth temperature: 37°C
  Growth strain: DH5alpha
  Copy number: High Copy
Gene/Insert
  Gene/Insert name: ROBO3
  Species: H. sapiens (human)
  Insert size (bp): 2613
  Mutation: Fc region of human IgG contains D265A and P329A mutations (DAPA)
  Entrez Gene: ROBO3 (a.k.a. HGPPS, HGPPS1, HGPS, RBIG1, RIG1)
  Promoter: CMV/SP6
  Tag / fusion protein: Fc(DAPA)-AviTag-6xHis (C terminal on backbone)
  Cloning method: Restriction Enzyme; 5′ cloning site GCGGCCGC (not destroyed); 3′ cloning site GGCGCGCC (not destroyed)
  Sequencing primers: 5′ ATTTAGGTGACACTATAG; 3′ CACGTACCAGTTGAACTTCACC
Resource information
  A portion of this plasmid was derived from a plasmid made by: synthesis by ThermoFisher
Terms and licenses: Academic/Nonprofit Terms; Industry Terms: Not Available to Industry
Depositor comments: Some plasmids in this collection may have an IS4-like element ISVsa5 family transposase upstream of the CMV promoter.
How to cite: pD649-HAsp-ROBO3-Fc(DAPA)-AviTag-6xHis was a gift from Chris Garcia (Addgene plasmid # 156997 ; http://n2t.net/addgene:156997 ; RRID:Addgene_156997)
