>Addgene plasmid #156997 | pD649-HAsp-ROBO3-Fc(DAPA)-AviTag-6xHis | depositor partial sequence | sequence record 303104 | insert (extracellular domain)
GGCGATATCAGCAATTCTTCTGAACTGCTGCTGGGCTTCAACAGCAGCCTGGCCGCTCTGAATCACACCT
TGCTTCCACCTGGCGACCCCAGCCTGAATGGAAGTAGAGTGGGACCCGAGGACGCCATGCCTAGAATCGT
TGAGCAGCCTCCTGACCTGCTGGTGTCCAGAGGCGAACCTGCTACACTGCCTTGCAGAGCCGAAGGCAGA
CCCAGACCTAACATCGAGTGGTACAAGAACGGCGCCAGAGTGGCCACAGTGCGCGAAGATCCTAGAGCAC
ATAGGCTGCTGCTGCCTAGCGGAGCCCTGTTCTTCCCAAGAATCGTGCATGGCAGACGGGCCAGACCTGA
CGAAGGCGTGTACACTTGCGTGGCCAGAAACTATCTGGGCGCTGCCGCTTCCAGAAACGCCTCTCTGGAA
GTGGCCGTGCTGCGGGACGATTTCAGACAGTCTCCTGGCAATGTGGTGGTGGCCGTGGGAGAACCTGCTG
TGCTGGAATGTGTGCCTCCTAGAGGACACCCTGAGCCTTCCGTGTCTTGGAGAAAGGATGGCGCCAGACT
GAAAGAGGAAGAGGGCAGAATCACCATCAGAGGCGGCAAGCTGATGATGAGCCACACACTGAAGTCCGAC
GCCGGGATGTACGTGTGTGTGGCCTCTAATATGGCCGGCGAGAGAGAATCTGCCGCCGCTGAAGTGATGG
TGCTGGAAAGACCCAGCTTCCTGAGAAGGCCCGTGAACCAGGTTGTGCTGGCTGATGCCCCTGTGACCTT
CCTGTGTGAAGTGAAGGGCGACCCTCCACCTAGACTGAGATGGCGGAAAGAGGATGGCGAGCTGCCTACC
GGCAGATACGAGATCAGATCCGACCACTCTCTGTGGATCGGCCATGTGTCTGCCGAGGACGAGGGCACAT
ATACCTGTGTGGCCGAGAACTCTGTGGGGAGAGCTGAGGCTTCTGGCAGCCTGTCTGTGCATGTGCCTCC
ACAGCTGGTCACCCAGCCTCAGGATCAAATGGCTGCCCCTGGCGAGTCTGTGGCCTTTCAGTGTGAAACA
AAGGGCAATCCTCCTCCTGCCATCTTTTGGCAGAAAGAGGGCTCCCAGGTCCTGCTGTTCCCTAGCCAAT
CTCTGCAGCCCACCGGCCGCTTTTCTGTGTCACCAAGAGGCCAGCTGAACATCACCGCTGTGCAAAGAGG
CGACGCCGGCTACTATGTGTGTCAGGCTGTTTCTGTGGCCGGCAGCATTCTGGCCAAGGCTCTGCTGGAA
ATCAAGGGCGCTTCCCTGGATGGACTGCCTCCAGTGATTCTTCAGGGCCCAGCCAATCAGACACTGGTGC
TGGGAAGTAGCGTGTGGCTGCCCTGTAGAGTGACCGGCAATCCACAGCCTAGCGTGCGGTGGAAGAAAGA
CGGACAATGGCTGCAGGGCGACGACCTGCAGTTTAAGACCATGGCCAACGGCACCCTGTATATCGCCAAC
GTGCAAGAGATGGACATGGGGTTCTACTCTTGTGTGGCCAAGAGCAGCACAGGCGAGGCTACTTGGAGCG
GCTGGCTGAAGATGAGAGAGGATTGGGGCGTCAGCCCCGATCCTCCTACAGAGCCTAGTAGTCCTCCTGG
CGCTCCTTCTCAGCCTGTGGTCACCGAGATCACCAAGAACAGCATCACCCTGACCTGGAAGCCTAATCCT
CAGACAGGCGCCGCTGTGACCTCCTACGTGATCGAGGCTTTTTCTCCCGCCGCTGGCAATACCTGGCGGA
CAGTTGCTGATGGCGTGCAGCTGGAAACCCACACCGTGTCTGGACTGCAGCCTAACACCATCTACCTGTT
CCTCGTCAGAGCCGTTGGAGCCTGGGGACTGAGTGAACCCTCTCCTGTGTCCGAACCTGTGCGGACCCAA
GACAGCTCTCCTAGCAGACCCGTGGAAGATCCTTGGAGAGGACAGCAGGGACTTGCCGAGGTGGCCGTTA
GACTGCAAGAGCCAATTGTGCTGGGACCCAGAACACTCCAGGTGTCCTGGACAGTGGATGGCCCTGTGCA
ACTGGTGCAGGGCTTTAGAGTCTCTTGGAGAGTGGCTGGACCTGAAGGCGGCTCTTGGACCATGCTGGAT
CTGCAGTCTCCAAGCCAGCAGTCCACCGTGCTTAGAGGACTGCCACCTGGCACACAGATCCAGATCAAGG
TGCAGGCCCAGGGCCAAGAAGGACTGGGAGCTGAATCTCTGAGCGTGACCCGCAGCATCCCAGAGGAAGC
TCCATCTGGACCTCCACAGGGTGTTGCCGTTGCACTTGGCGGAGATGGCAACAGCTCTATCACCGTGTCC
TGGGAACCTCCACTGCCTAGCCAGCAGAATGGCGTGATCACCGAGTATCAGATCTGGTGCCTGGGCAACG
AGAGCCGGTTCCACCTGAATAGATCTGCCGCTGGATGGGCCAGATCCGCCATGCTGAGAGGACTTGTTCC
CGGCCTGCTGTACAGAACACTGGTGGCCGCTGCTACATCTGCTGGCGTGGGAGTTCCTTCTGCTCCTGTG
CTGGTTCAGCTGCCTTCTCCTCCTGATCTGGAACCCGGCCTGGAAGTTGGAGCTGGCCTTGCTGTTAGAC
TGGCCCGGGTTCTGAGAGAACCT
